>Addgene plasmid #135442 | pET-Duet-1-NONO(53-312) | addgene full sequence | sequence record 271590 | Addgene NGS Result
GGGGAATTGTGAGCGGATAACAATTCCCCTCTAGAAATAATTTTGTTTAACTTTAAGAAGGAGATATACC
ATGGGCAGCAGCCATCACCATCATCACCACAGCCAGGATCCGAATTCGAGCTCGGCGCGCCTGCAGGTCG
ACAAGCTTGCGGCCGCATAATGCTTAAGTCGAACAGAAAGTAATCGTATTGTACACGGCCGCATAATCGA
AATTAATACGACTCACTATAGGGGAATTGTGAGCGGATAACAATTCCCCATCTTAGTATATTAGTTAAGT
ATAAGAAGGAGATATACATATGGAAGGCTTGACTATTGACCTGAAGAATTTTAGAAAACCAGGAGAGAAG
ACCTTCACCCAACGAAGCCGTCTTTTTGTGGGAAATCTTCCTCCCGACATCACTGAGGAAGAAATGAGGA
AACTATTTGAGAAATATGGAAAGGCAGGCGAAGTCTTCATTCATAAGGATAAAGGATTTGGCTTTATCCG
CTTGGAAACCCGAACCCTAGCGGAGATTGCCAAAGTGGAGCTGGACAATATGCCACTCCGTGGAAAGCAG
CTGCGTGTGCGCTTTGCCTGCCATAGTGCATCCCTTACAGTTCGAAACCTTCCTCAGTATGTGTCCAACG
AACTGCTGGAAGAAGCCTTTTCTGTGTTTGGCCAGGTAGAGAGGGCTGTAGTCATTGTGGATGATCGAGG
AAGGCCCTCAGGAAAAGGCATTGTTGAGTTCTCAGGGAAGCCAGCTGCTCGGAAAGCTCTGGACAGATGC
AGTGAAGGCTCCTTCCTGCTAACCACATTTCCTCGTCCTGTGACTGTGGAGCCCATGGACCAGTTAGATG
ATGAAGAGGGACTTCCAGAGAAGCTGGTTATAAAAAACCAGCAATTTCACAAGGAACGAGAGCAGCCACC
CAGATTTGCACAGCCTGGCTCCTTTGAGTATGAATATGCCATGCGCTGGAAGGCACTCATTGAGATGGAG
AAGCAGCAGCAGGACCAAGTGGACCGCAACATCAAGGAGGCTCGTGAGAAGCTGGAGATGGAGATGGAAG
CTGCACGCCATGAGCACCAGGTCATGCTAATGTAACTCGAGTCTGGTAAAGAAACCGCTGCTGCGAAATT
TGAACGCCAGCACATGGACTCGTCTACTAGCGCAGCTTAATTAACCTAGGCTGCTGCCACCGCTGAGCAA
TAACTAGCATAACCCCTTGGGGCCTCTAAACGGGTCTTGAGGGGTTTTTTGCTGAAAGGAGGAACTATAT
CCGGATTGGCGAATGGG
[124 nt withheld, positions 1278-1401]
C
[91 nt withheld, positions 1403-1493]
A
[49 nt withheld, positions 1495-1543]
CCTTTGACGTTGGAGTCCACGTTCTTT
[37 nt withheld, positions 1571-1607]
ACCCTATCTCGGTCTATTCTTTTGATTTATAAGGGATTTTGCCGATTTCGGCCTATTGGTTAAAAAATGA
GCTGATTTAACAAAAATTTAACGCGAATTTTAACAAAATATTAACGTTTACAATTTCTGGCGGCACGATG
GCATGAGATTATCAAAAAGGATCTTCACCTAGATCCTTTTAAATTAAAAATGAAGTTTTAAATCAATCTA
AAGTATATATGAGTAAACTTGGTCTGACAGTTACCAATGCTTAATCAGTGAGGCACCTATCTCAGCGATC
TGTCTATTTCGTTCATCCATAGTTGCCTGACTCCCCGTCGTGTAGATAACTACGATACGGGAGGGCTTAC
CATCTGGCCCCAGTGCTGCAATGATACCGCGAGACCCACGCTCACCGGCTCCAGATTTATCAGCAATAAA
CCAGCCAGCCGGAAGGGCCGAGCGCAGAAGTGGTCCTGCAACTTTATCCGCCTCCATCCAGTCTATTAAT
TGTTGCCGGGAAGCTAGAGTAAGTAGTTCGCCAGTTAATAGTTTGCGCAACGTTGTTGCCATTGCTACAG
GCATCGTGGTGTCACGCTCGTCGTTTGGTATGGCTTCATTCAGCTCCGGTTCCCAACGATCAAGGCGAGT
TACATGATCCCCCATGTTGTGCAAAAAAGCGGTTAGCTCCTTCGGTCCTCCGATCGTTGTCAGAAGTAAG
TTGGCCGCAGTGTTATCACTCATGGTTATGGCAGCACTGCATAATTCTCTTACTGTCATGCCATCCGTAA
GATGCTTTTCTGTGACTGGTGAGTACTCAACCAAGTCATTCTGAGAATAGTGTATGCGGCGACCGAGTTG
CTCTTGCCCGGCGTCAATACGGGATAATACCGCGCCACATAGCAGAACTTTAAAAGTGCTCATCATTGGA
AAACGTTCTTCGGGGCGAAAACTCTCAAGGATCTTACCGCTGTTGAGATCCAGTTCGATGTAACCCACTC
GTGCACCCAACTGATCTTCAGCATCTTTTACTTTCACCAGCGTTTCTGGGTGAGCAAAAACAGGAAGGCA
AAATGCCGCAAAAAAGGGAATAAGGGCGACACGGAAATGTTGAATACTCATACTCTTCCTTTTTCAATCA
TGATTGAAGCATTTATCAGGGTTATTGTCTCATGAGCGGATACATATTTGAATGTATTTAGAAAAATAAA
CAAATAGGTCATGACCAAAATCCCTTAACGTGAGTTTTCGTTCCACTGAGCGTCAGACCCCGTAGAAAAG
ATCAAAGGATCTTCTTGAGATCCTTTTTTTCTGCGCGTAATCTGCTGCTTGCAAACAAAAAAACCACCGC
TACCAGCGGTGGTTTGTTTGCCGGATCAAGAGCTACCAACTCTTTTTCCGAAGGTAACTGGCTTCAGCAG
AGCGCAGATACCAAATACTGTCCTTCTAGTGTAGCCGTAGTTAGGCCACCACTTCAAGAACTCTGTAGCA
CCGCCTACATACCTCGCTCTGCTAATCCTGTTACCAGTGGCTGCTGCCAGTGGCGATAAGTCGTGTCTTA
CCGGGTTGGACTCAAGACGATAGTTACCGGATAAGGCGCAGCGGTCGGGCTGAACGGGGGGTTCGTGCAC
ACAGCCCAGCTTGGAGCGAACGACCTACACCGAACTGAGATACCTACAGCGTGAGCTATGAGAAAGCGCC
ACGCTTCCCGAAGGGAGAAAGGCGGACAGGTATCCGGTAAGCGGCAGGGTCGGAACAGGAGAGCGCACGA
GGGAGCTTCCAGGGGGAAACGCCTGGTATCTTTATAGTCCTGTCGGGTTTCGCCACCTCTGACTTGAGCG
TCGATTTTTGTGATGCTCGTCAGGGGGGCGGAGCCTATGGAAAAACGCCAGCAACGCGGCCTTTTTACGG
TTCCTGGCCTTTTGCTGGCCTTTTGCTCACATGTTCTTTCCTGCGTTATCCCCTGATTCTGTGGATAACC
GTATTACCGCCTTTGAGTGAGCTGATACCGCTCGCCGCAGCCGAACGACCGAGCGCAGCGAGTCAGTGAG
CGAGGAAGCGGAAGAGCGCCTGATGCGGTATTTTCTCCTTACGCATCTGTGCGGTATTTCACACCGCAAT
GGTGCACTCTCAGTACAATCTGCTCTGATGCCGCATAGTTAAGCCAGTATACACTCCGCTATCGCTACGT
GACTGGGTCATGGCTGCGCCCCGACACCCGCCAACACCCGCTGACGCGCCCTGACGGGCTTGTCTGCTCC
CGGCATCCGCTTACAGACAAGCTGTGACCGTCTCCGGGAGCTGCATGTGTCAGAGGTTTTCACCGTCATC
ACCGAAACGCGCGAGGCAGCTGCGGTAAAGCTCATCAGCGTGGTCGTGAAGCGATTCACAGATGTCTGCC
TGTTCATCCGCGTCCAGCTCGTTGAGTTTCTCCAGAAGCGTTAATGTCTGGCTTCTGATAAAGCGGGCCA
TGTTAAGGGCGGTTTTTTCCTGTTTGGTCACTGATGCCTCCGTGTAAGGGGGATTTCTGTTCATGGGGGT
AATGATACCGATGAAACGAGAGAGGATGCTCACGATACGGGTTACTGATGATGAACATGCCCGGTTACTG
GAACGTTGTGAGGGTAAACAACTGGCGGTATGGATGCGGCGGGACCAGAGAAAAATCACTCAGGGTCAAT
GCCAGCGCTTCGTTAATACAGATGTAGGTGTTCCACAGGGTAGCCAGCAGCATCCTGCGATGCAGATCCG
GAACATAATGGTGCAGGGCGCTGACTTCCGCGTTTCCAGACTTTACGAAACACGGAAACCGAAGACCATT
CATGTTGTTGCTCAGGTCGCAGACGTTTTGCAGCAGCAGTCGCTTCACGTTCGCTCGCGTATCGGTGATT
CATTCTGCTAACCAGTAAGGCAACCCCGCCAGCCTAGCCGGGTCCTCAACGACAGGAGCACGATCATGCT
AGTCATGCCCCGCGCCCACCGGAAGGAGCTGACTGGGTTGAAGGCTCTCAAGGGCATCGGTCGAGATCCC
GGTGCCTAATGAGTGAGCTAACTTACATTAATTGCGTTGCGCTCACTGCCCGCTTTCCAGTCGGGAAACC
TGTCGTGCCAGCTGCATTAATGAATCGGCCAACGCGCGGGGAGAGGCGGTTTGCGTATTGGGCGCCAGGG
TGGTTTTTCTTTTCACCAGTGAGACGGGCAACAGCTGATTGCCCTTCACCGCCTGGCCCTGAGAGAGTTG
CAGCAAGCGGTCCACGCTGGTTTGCCCCAGCAGGCGAAAATCCTGTTTGATGGTGGTTAACGGCGGGATA
TAACATGAGCTGTCTTCGGTATCGTCGTATCCCACTACCGAGATGTCCGCACCAACGCGCAGCCCGGACT
CGGTAATGGCGCGCATTGCGCCCAGCGCCATCTGATCGTTGGCAACCAGCATCGCAGTGGGAACGATGCC
CTCATTCAGCATTTGCATGGTTTGTTGAAAACCGGACATGGCACTCCAGTCGCCTTCCCGTTCCGCTATC
GGCTGAATTTGATTGCGAGTGAGATATTTATGCCAGCCAGCCAGACGCAGACGCGCCGAGACAGAACTTA
ATGGGCCCGCTAACAGCGCGATTTGCTGGTGACCCAATGCGACCAGATGCTCCACGCCCAGTCGCGTACC
GTCTTCATGGGAGAAAATAATACTGTTGATGGGTGTCTGGTCAGAGACATCAAGAAATAACGCCGGAACA
TTAGTGCAGGCAGCTTCCACAGCAATGGCATCCTGGTCATCCAGCGGATAGTTAATGATCAGCCCACTGA
CGCGTTGCGCGAGAAGATTGTGCACCGCCGCTTTACAGGCTTCGACGCCGCTTCGTTCTACCATCGACAC
CACCACGCTGGCACCCAGTTGATCGGCGCGAGATTTAATCGCCGCGACAATTTGCGACGGCGCGTGCAGG
GCCAGACTGGAGGTGGCAACGCCAATCAGCAACGACTGTTTGCCCGCCAGTTGTTGTGCCACGCGGTTGG
GAATGTAATTCAGCTCCGCCATCGCCGCTTCCACTTTTTCCCGCGTTTTCGCAGAAACGTGGCTGGCCTG
GTTCACCACGCGGGAAACGGTCTGATAAGAGACACCGGCATACTCTGCGACATCGTATAACGTTACTGGT
TTCACATTCACCACCCTGAATTGACTCTCTTCCGGGCGCTATCATGCCATACCGCGAAAGGTTTTGCGCC
ATTCGATGGTGTCCGGGATCTCGACGCTCTCCCTTATGCGACTCCTGCATTAGGAAGCAGCCCAGTAGTA
GGTTGAGGCCGTTGAGCACCGCCGCCGCAAGGAATGGTGCATGCAAGGAGATGGCGCCCAACAGTCCCCC
GGCCACGGGGCCTGCCACCATACCCACGCCGAAACAAGCGCTCATGAGCCCGAAGTGGCGAGCCCGATCT
TCCCCATCGGTGATGTCGGCGATATAGGCGCCAGCAACCGCACCTGTGGCGCCGGTGATGCCGGCCACGA
TGCGTCCGGCGTAGAGGATCGAGATCGATCTCGATCCCGCGAAATTAATACGACTCACTATA
Features (pLannotate 1.2.2; 21 found; start..end, strand, type, name):
      3..27      +  protein_bind   lac operator: The lac repressor binds to the lac operator to inhibit transcription in E. coli. This inhibition can be relieved by adding lactose or isopropyl-β-D-thiogalactopyranoside (IPTG). lac repressor encoded by lacI
     42..64      +  RBS            RBS: efficient ribosome binding site from bacteriophage T7 gene 10 (Olins and Rangwala, 1989)
    214..232     +  promoter       T7 promoter: promoter for bacteriophage T7 RNA polymerase
    233..257     +  protein_bind   lac operator: The lac repressor binds to the lac operator to inhibit transcription in E. coli. This inhibition can be relieved by adding lactose or isopropyl-β-D-thiogalactopyranoside (IPTG). lac repressor encoded by lacI
    303..1082    +  CDS            NONO (fragment): NONO_HUMAN - Also known as NRB54. Experimental evidence at protein level: Swiss-Prot protein existence level 1. DNA- and RNA binding protein, involved in several nuclear processes. Binds the conventional octamer sequence in double-stranded DNA. Also binds single-stranded DNA and RNA at a site independent of the duplex site. Involved in pre-mRNA splicing, probably as a heterodimer with SFPQ. Interacts with U5 snRNA, probably by binding to a purine-rich sequence located on the 3' side of U5 snRNA stem 1b. Together with PSPC1, required for the formation of nuclear paraspeckles. The SFPQ-NONO hete
   1098..1139    +  CDS            S-Tag (fragment): affinity and epitope tag derived from pancreatic ribonuclease A
   1169..1186    +  CDS            SET1 (fragment): solubility-enhancement tag derived from T7 phage gene 10B
   1194..1241    +  terminator     T7 terminator: transcription terminator for bacteriophage T7 RNA polymerase
   1278..1733    +  rep_origin     f1 ori (sequence partly withheld): f1 bacteriophage origin of replication; arrow indicates direction of (+) strand synthesis
   1848..2708    -  CDS            AmpR: β-lactamase; bla; confers resistance to ampicillin, carbenicillin, and related antibiotics
   2709..2801    -  promoter       AmpR promoter: bla
   2882..3470    +  rep_origin     ori: high-copy-number ColE1/pMB1/pBR322/pUC origin of replication
   3656..3795    -  misc_feature   bom: basis of mobility region from pBR322
   3897..4088    -  CDS            rop: Rop protein, which maintains plasmids at low copy number; rop
   4105..4485    +  CDS            YPB1_ECOLX: Protein predicted: Swiss-Prot protein existence level 4. From Escherichia coli.
   4547..4611    -  CDS            TcR (fragment): tetracycline efflux protein; tet; confers resistance to tetracycline
   4626..4647    -  protein_bind   CAP binding site: CAP binding activates transcription in the presence of cAMP. E. coli catabolite activator protein
   4660..5742    -  CDS            lacI: lac repressor; lacI; The lac repressor binds to the lac operator to inhibit transcription in E. coli. This inhibition can be relieved by adding lactose or isopropyl-β-D-thiogalactopyranoside (IPTG).
   5743..5820    -  promoter       lacI promoter: lacI
   5828..6107    -  CDS            TcR (fragment): tetracycline efflux protein; tet; confers resistance to tetracycline
   6133..2       +  promoter       T7 promoter (across the origin): promoter for bacteriophage T7 RNA polymerase
