[The description below was written by a language model from this plasmid's Addgene catalogue record and pLannotate feature annotations shown in this document.]
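Description:
pET-Duet-1-NONO(53-312) is a bacterial expression plasmid built on the Novagen pET-Duet-1 backbone, a dual-cassette vector designed for co-expressing two proteins in E. coli from a single plasmid. It replicates through a ColE1/pBR322-type origin accompanied by the bom site and the rop gene, which restrains copy number. It is selected with ampicillin via the β-lactamase gene, and an f1 origin is also present. The backbone carries lacI under its own promoter, supplying lac repressor to the lac operators that sit just downstream of each of the two T7 promoters, so transcription depends on T7 RNA polymerase and is inducible with IPTG in a suitable host.

The insert encodes residues 53–312 of human NONO (p54nrb), a DNA- and RNA-binding protein that partners with SFPQ and PSPC1 in splicing and paraspeckle formation. It was cloned between NdeI and XhoI in the second multiple cloning site, downstream of the second T7 promoter/lac operator and upstream of the T7 terminator. According to the record, this fragment is intended for co-expression with a His-tagged partner. The first cassette (T7 promoter, lac operator and the T7 gene 10 ribosome binding site) has no annotated coding sequence, so it appears to be left available for that partner. An S-tag fragment is annotated after the NONO coding region, but the record does not establish whether it is fused to the protein. The small tetracycline-resistance fragments are backbone remnants rather than functional markers. The associated work concerns structural study of SFPQ, consistent with use in producing recombinant NONO-containing complexes for purification via the tagged partner.
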