Addgene plasmid #135442: pET-Duet-1-NONO(53-312)
Purpose: Expresses NONO 53-312 in the second site; for co-expression with His-tagged protein
Depositing lab: Charles Bond. Depositing organization: University of Western Australia. Publication: The structure of human SFPQ reveals a coiled-coil mediated polymer essential for functional aggregation in gene regulation. Lee M, Sadowska A, Bekere I, Ho D, Gully BS, Lu Y, Iyer KS, Trewhella J, Fox AH, Bond CS. Nucleic Acids Res. 2015 Apr 20;43(7):3826-40. doi: 10.1093/nar/gkv156. Epub 2015 Mar 12. PubMed 25765647.
Backbone
  Vector backbone: pET-Duet-1
  Backbone manufacturer: Novagen
  Backbone size w/o insert (bp): 5420
  Total vector size (bp): 6152
  Vector type: Bacterial Expression
Growth in bacteria
  Bacterial resistance: Ampicillin, 100 μg/mL
  Growth temperature: 37°C
  Growth strain: DH5alpha
  Copy number: Unknown
Gene/Insert
  Gene/Insert name: Non-POU domain-containing octamer-binding protein
  Species: H. sapiens (human)
  Insert size (bp): 800
  Entrez Gene: NONO (a.k.a. MRXS34, NMT55, NRB54, P54, P54NRB, PPP1R114)
  Promoter: T7
  Cloning method: Restriction Enzyme; 5′ cloning site NdeI (unknown if destroyed); 3′ cloning site XhoI (unknown if destroyed)
  Sequencing primers: 5′ CgCCATATggAAggCTTgACTA TTgAC; 3′ CCG CTC GAG TTA CAT TAG CAT GAC CTG GTG
Terms and licenses: Academic/Nonprofit Terms; Industry Terms: Not Available to Industry
How to cite: pET-Duet-1-NONO(53-312) was a gift from Charles Bond (Addgene plasmid # 135442 ; http://n2t.net/addgene:135442 ; RRID:Addgene_135442)
